Addgene plasmid #193669: pLKO-Tet-On shYap1-1
Purpose: Tet inducible knockdown of Yap1
Depositing lab: William Hahn. Depositing organization: Dana-Farber Cancer Institute. Publication: YAP1 and PRDM14 converge to promote cell survival and tumorigenesis. Kim M, Ly SH, Xie Y, Duronio GN, Ford-Roshon D, Hwang JH, Sulahian R, Rennhack JP, So J, Gjoerup O, Talamas JA, Grandclaudon M, Long HW, Doench JG, Sethi NS, Giannakis M, Hahn WC. Dev Cell. 2022 Jan 24;57(2):212-227.e8. doi: 10.1016/j.devcel.2021.12.006. Epub 2022 Jan 5. PubMed 34990589.
Backbone
  Vector backbone: pLKO-Tet-On
  Vector type: Lentiviral
Growth in bacteria
  Bacterial resistance: Ampicillin, 100 μg/mL
  Growth temperature: 37°C
  Growth strain: NEB Stable
  Copy number: High Copy
Gene/Insert
  Gene/Insert name: Yap1
  gRNA/shRNA sequence: GAAGCGCTGAGTTCCGAAATC
  Species: M. musculus (mouse)
  Entrez Gene: Yap1 (a.k.a. Yap, Yap65, Yki, Yorkie)
  Cloning method: Restriction Enzyme; 5′ cloning site Age1 (unknown if destroyed); 3′ cloning site EcoR1 (unknown if destroyed)
  Sequencing primers: 5′ ggcagggatattcaccattatcgtttcaga
Terms and licenses: Academic/Nonprofit Terms; Industry Terms: Not Available to Industry
How to cite: pLKO-Tet-On shYap1-1 was a gift from William Hahn (Addgene plasmid # 193669 ; http://n2t.net/addgene:193669 ; RRID:Addgene_193669)
