[The description below was written by a language model from this plasmid's Addgene catalogue record and pLannotate feature annotations shown in this document.]
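Description:
pLKO-Tet-On shYap1-1 is a third-generation, self-inactivating HIV-1 lentiviral vector for doxycycline-inducible knockdown of mouse Yap1. It is built on the pLKO-Tet-On backbone, with the shRNA-encoding oligonucleotide cloned between the AgeI and EcoRI sites. In bacteria the plasmid is maintained at high copy from a ColE1/pUC-type origin and selected with ampicillin through the β-lactamase gene. An f1 origin, an SV40 origin and poly(A) signal, and residual lac, T3 and T7 elements are backbone remnants, as are the short RSF ori, lacI and attL2 annotations.

The viral genome is transcribed in packaging cells from an RSV promoter fused to a truncated 5' LTR. It carries the Ψ packaging signal with flanking gag sequence, the Rev response element for nuclear export of unspliced RNA, the cPPT/CTS to aid nuclear import, and a ΔU3 3' LTR that inactivates LTR promoter activity after integration. Two expression units sit between the LTRs, making this an all-in-one system. The H1-2O2 promoter, a variant of the human H1 RNA polymerase III promoter that carries tet operator sites, drives the Yap1 hairpin; the hairpin itself is not annotated in the feature table but would lie just downstream of this promoter. A human PGK promoter with a rabbit β-globin intron then expresses TetR, followed by an EMCV IRES and the neo gene. The same transcript therefore supplies both the repressor and a marker for G418 selection of transduced mammalian cells. TetR holds the H1 promoter silent until doxycycline releases it, which allows timed and reversible depletion of Yap1 in stably transduced mouse cells. The "-1" in the name suggests it is one of several hairpins, but the record does not confirm this.
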