Features (pLannotate 1.2.2; 31 found; start..end, strand, type, name):
     62..195     +  rep_origin     RSF ori (fragment): Plasmids containing the RSF 1030 origin of replication can be propagated in E. coli cells that contain additional plasmids with compatible origins.
    197..289     +  CDS            lacI (fragment): lac repressor; lacI; The lac repressor binds to the lac operator to inhibit transcription in E. coli. This inhibition can be relieved by adding lactose or isopropyl-β-D-thiogalactopyranoside (IPTG).
    302..323     +  protein_bind   CAP binding site: CAP binding activates transcription in the presence of cAMP. E. coli catabolite activator protein
    338..368     +  promoter       lac promoter: promoter for the E. coli lac operon
    376..392     +  protein_bind   lac operator: The lac repressor binds to the lac operator to inhibit transcription in E. coli. This inhibition can be relieved by adding lactose or isopropyl-β-D-thiogalactopyranoside (IPTG). lac repressor encoded by lacI
    437..455     +  promoter       T3 promoter: promoter for bacteriophage T3 RNA polymerase
    483..709     +  promoter       RSV promoter: Rous sarcoma virus enhancer/promoter
    710..890     +  LTR            5' LTR (truncated): truncated 5' long terminal repeat (LTR) from HIV-1
    937..1062    +  misc_feature   HIV-1 Ψ: packaging signal of human immunodeficiency virus type 1
   1046..1409    +  CDS            HIV-1 gag (fragment): gag protein from human immunodeficiency virus 1; gag
   1555..1788    +  misc_feature   RRE: The Rev response element (RRE) of HIV-1 allows for Rev-dependent mRNA export from the nucleus to the cytoplasm.
   2165..2265    +  CDS            Rev (fragment): human immunodeficiency virus 1 (HIV-1) Rev protein; rev; enhances nuclear export of unspliced and incompletely spliced viral mRNAs
   2306..2400    +  promoter       H1-2O2 promoter: doxycycline-inducible variant of the human H1 RNA promoter (Henriksen et al., 2007)
   2501..2618    +  misc_feature   cPPT/CTS: central polypurine tract and central termination sequence of HIV-1
   2667..3177    +  promoter       hPGK promoter: human phosphoglycerate kinase 1 promoter
   3186..3758    +  intron         β-globin intron: intron from rabbit β-globin gene
   3813..3831    +  promoter       T7 promoter: promoter for bacteriophage T7 RNA polymerase
   3842..4462    +  CDS            tetR: TETR2_ECOLX - Experimental evidence at protein level: Swiss-Prot protein existence level 1. TetR is the repressor of the tetracycline resistance element; its N-terminal region forms a helix-turn-helix structure and binds DNA. Binding of tetracycline to TetR reduces the repressor affinity for the tetracycline resistance gene (tetA) promoter operator sites. From Escherichia coli.
   4608..5070    +  misc_feature   IRES: internal ribosome entry site (IRES) of the encephalomyocarditis virus (EMCV)
   5077..5868    +  CDS            neo: KKA2_KLEPN - Also known as kan, nptII. Experimental evidence at protein level: Swiss-Prot protein existence level 1. Resistance to kanamycin, neomycin, paromomycin, ribostamycin, butirosin and gentamicin B. From Klebsiella pneumoniae.
   5900..5999    -  protein_bind   attL2: mutant version of attL; recombination site for the Gateway® LR reaction LR Clonase™
   6058..6141    +  CDS            nef (fragment): NEF_HV1Z2 - Experimental evidence at protein level: Swiss-Prot protein existence level 1. Extracellular Nef protein targets CD4(+) T-lymphocytes for apoptosis by interacting with CXCR4 surface receptors. From Human immunodeficiency virus type 1 group M subtype D (isolate Z2/CDC-Z34) (HIV-1).
   6143..6376    +  LTR            3' LTR (ΔU3): self-inactivating 3' long terminal repeat (LTR) from HIV-1
   6448..6569    +  polyA_signal   SV40 poly(A) signal: SV40 polyadenylation signal
   6609..6744    +  rep_origin     SV40 ori: SV40 origin of replication
   6765..6783    -  promoter       T7 promoter: promoter for bacteriophage T7 RNA polymerase
   6791..6946    +  CDS            lacZα (fragment): LacZα fragment of β-galactosidase; lacZ fragment
   6951..7379    +  rep_origin     f1 ori (sequence partly withheld): f1 bacteriophage origin of replication; arrow indicates direction of (+) strand synthesis
   7432..7536    +  promoter       AmpR promoter: bla
   7537..8397    +  CDS            AmpR: β-lactamase; bla; confers resistance to ampicillin, carbenicillin, and related antibiotics
   8568..14      +  rep_origin     ori (across the origin): high-copy-number ColE1/pMB1/pBR322/pUC origin of replication
>Addgene plasmid #193669 | pLKO-Tet-On shYap1-1 | addgene full sequence | sequence record 380294 | Addgene NGS Result
GGAGCCTATGGAAAAACGCCAGCAACGCGGCCTTTTTACGGTTCCTGGCCTTTTGCTGGCCTTTTGCTCA
CATGTTCTTTCCTGCGTTATCCCCTGATTCTGTGGATAACCGTATTACCGCCTTTGAGTGAGCTGATACC
GCTCGCCGCAGCCGAACGACCGAGCGCAGCGAGTCAGTGAGCGAGGAAGCGGAAGAGCGCCCAATACGCA
AACCGCCTCTCCCCGCGCGTTGGCCGATTCATTAATGCAGCTGGCACGACAGGTTTCCCGACTGGAAAGC
GGGCAGTGAGCGCAACGCAATTAATGTGAGTTAGCTCACTCATTAGGCACCCCAGGCTTTACACTTTATG
CTTCCGGCTCGTATGTTGTGTGGAATTGTGAGCGGATAACAATTTCACACAGGAAACAGCTATGACCATG
ATTACGCCAAGCGCGCAATTAACCCTCACTAAAGGGAACAAAAGCTGGAGCTGCAAGCTTAATGTAGTCT
TATGCAATACTCTTGTAGTCTTGCAACATGGTAACGATGAGTTAGCAACATGCCTTACAAGGAGAGAAAA
AGCACCGTGCATGCCGATTGGTGGAAGTAAGGTGGTACGATCGTGCCTTATTAGGAAGGCAACAGACGGG
TCTGACATGGATTGGACGAACCACTGAATTGCCGCATTGCAGAGATATTGTATTTAAGTGCCTAGCTCGA
TACATAAACGGGTCTCTCTGGTTAGACCAGATCTGAGCCTGGGAGCTCTCTGGCTAACTAGGGAACCCAC
TGCTTAAGCCTCAATAAAGCTTGCCTTGAGTGCTTCAAGTAGTGTGTGCCCGTCTGTTGTGTGACTCTGG
TAACTAGAGATCCCTCAGACCCTTTTAGTCAGTGTGGAAAATCTCTAGCAGTGGCGCCCGAACAGGGACT
TGAAAGCGAAAGGGAAACCAGAGGAGCTCTCTCGACGCAGGACTCGGCTTGCTGAAGCGCGCACGGCAAG
AGGCGAGGGGCGGCGACTGGTGAGTACGCCAAAAATTTTGACTAGCGGAGGCTAGAAGGAGAGAGATGGG
TGCGAGAGCGTCAGTATTAAGCGGGGGAGAATTAGATCGCGATGGGAAAAAATTCGGTTAAGGCCAGGGG
GAAAGAAAAAATATAAATTAAAACATATAGTATGGGCAAGCAGGGAGCTAGAACGATTCGCAGTTAATCC
TGGCCTGTTAGAAACATCAGAAGGCTGTAGACAAATACTGGGACAGCTACAACCATCCCTTCAGACAGGA
TCAGAAGAACTTAGATCATTATATAATACAGTAGCAACCCTCTATTGTGTGCATCAAAGGATAGAGATAA
AAGACACCAAGGAAGCTTTAGACAAGATAGAGGAAGAGCAAAACAAAAGTAAGACCACCGCACAGCAAGC
GGCCGCTGATCTTCAGACCTGGAGGAGGAGATATGAGGGACAATTGGAGAAGTGAATTATATAAATATAA
AGTAGTAAAAATTGAACCATTAGGAGTAGCACCCACCAAGGCAAAGAGAAGAGTGGTGCAGAGAGAAAAA
AGAGCAGTGGGAATAGGAGCTTTGTTCCTTGGGTTCTTGGGAGCAGCAGGAAGCACTATGGGCGCAGCGT
CAATGACGCTGACGGTACAGGCCAGACAATTATTGTCTGGTATAGTGCAGCAGCAGAACAATTTGCTGAG
GGCTATTGAGGCGCAACAGCATCTGTTGCAACTCACAGTCTGGGGCATCAAGCAGCTCCAGGCAAGAATC
CTGGCTGTGGAAAGATACCTAAAGGATCAACAGCTCCTGGGGATTTGGGGTTGCTCTGGAAAACTCATTT
GCACCACTGCTGTGCCTTGGAATGCTAGTTGGAGTAATAAATCTCTGGAACAGATTTGGAATCACACGAC
CTGGATGGAGTGGGACAGAGAAATTAACAATTACACAAGCTTAATACACTCCTTAATTGAAGAATCGCAA
AACCAGCAAGAAAAGAATGAACAAGAATTATTGGAATTAGATAAATGGGCAAGTTTGTGGAATTGGTTTA
ACATAACAAATTGGCTGTGGTATATAAAATTATTCATAATGATAGTAGGAGGCTTGGTAGGTTTAAGAAT
AGTTTTTGCTGTACTTTCTATAGTGAATAGAGTTAGGCAGGGATATTCACCATTATCGTTTCAGACCCAC
CTCCCAACCCCGAGGGGACCCGACAGGCCCGAAGGAATAGAAGAAGAAGGTGGAGAGAGAGACAGAGACA
GATCCATTCGATTAGTGAACGGATCTCGACGGTATCGATCACGAGACTAGCCTCGAGCGGCCGCAATATT
TGCATGTCGCTATGTGTTCTGGGAAATCACCATAAACGTGAAATCCCTATCAGTGATAGAGACTTATAAG
TTCCCTATCAGTGATAGAGACACCGGGAAGCGCTGAGTTCCGAAATCCTCGAGGATTTCGGAACTCAGCG
CTTCTTTTTGAATTCTCGACCTCGAGACAAATGGCAGTATTCATCCACAATTTTAAAAGAAAAGGGGGGA
TTGGGGGGTACAGTGCAGGGGAAAGAATAGTAGACATAATAGCAACAGACATACAAACTAAAGAATTACA
AAAACAAATTACAAAAATTCAAAATTTTCGGGTTTATTACAGGGACAGCAGAGATCCACTTTGGCCGCGG
CTCGAGGGGGTTGGGGTTGCGCCTTTTCCAAGGCAGCCCTGGGTTTGCGCAGGGACGCGGCTGCTCTGGG
CGTGGTTCCGGGAAACGCAGCGGCGCCGACCCTGGGTCTCGCACATTCTTCACGTCCGTTCGCAGCGTCA
CCCGGATCTTCGCCGCTACCCTTGTGGGCCCCCCGGCGACGCTTCCTGCTCCGCCCCTAAGTCGGGAAGG
TTCCTTGCGGTTCGCGGCGTGCCGGACGTGACAAACGGAAGCCGCACGTCTCACTAGTACCCTCGCAGAC
GGACAGCGCCAGGGAGCAATGGCAGCGCGCCGACCGCGATGGGCTGTGGCCAATAGCGGCTGCTCAGCAG
GGCGCGCCGAGAGCAGCGGCCGGGAAGGGGCGGTGCGGGAGGCGGGGTGTGGGGCGGTAGTGTGGGCCCT
GTTCCTGCCCGCGCGGTGTTCCGCATTCTGCAAGCCTCCGGAGCGCACGTCGGCAGTCGGCTCCCTCGTT
GACCGAATCACCGACCTCTCTCCCCAGGGGGATCTGTGAGTTTGGGGACCCTTGATTGTTCTTTCTTTTT
CGCTATTGTAAAATTCATGTTATATGGAGGGGGCAAAGTTTTCAGGGTGTTGTTTAGAATGGGAAGATGT
CCCTTGTATCACCATGGACCCTCATGATAATTTTGTTTCTTTCACTTTCTACTCTGTTGACAACCATTGT
CTCCTCTTATTTTCTTTTCATTTTCTGTAACTTTTTCGTTAAACTTTAGCTTGCATTTGTAACGAATTTT
TAAATTCACTTTTGTTTATTTGTCAGATTGTAAGTACTTTCTCTAATCACTTTTTTTTCAAGGCAATCAG
GGTATATTATATTGTACTTCAGCACAGTTTTAGAGAACAATTGTTATAATTAAATGATAAGGTAGAATAT
TTCTGCATATAAATTCTGGCTGGCGTGGAAATATTCTTATTGGTAGAAACAACTACATCCTGGTCATCAT
CCTGCCTTTCTCTTTATGGTTACAATGATATACACTGTTTGAGATGAGGATAAAATACTCTGAGTCCAAA
CCGGGCCCCTCTGCTAACCATGTTCATGCCTTCTTCTTTTTCCTACAGCTCCTGGGCAACGTGCTGGTTA
TTGTGCTGTCTCATCATTTTGGCAAAGAATTGTAATACGACTCACTATAGGGCGAATTGATATGTCTAGA
TTAGATAAAAGTAAAGTGATTAACAGCGCATTAGAGCTGCTTAATGAGGTCGGAATCGAAGGTTTAACAA
CCCGTAAACTCGCCCAGAAGCTAGGTGTAGAGCAGCCTACATTGTATTGGCATGTAAAAAATAAGCGGGC
TTTGCTCGACGCCTTAGCCATTGAGATGTTAGATAGGCACCATACTCACTTTTGCCCTTTAGAAGGGGAA
AGCTGGCAAGATTTTTTACGTAATAACGCTAAAAGTTTTAGATGTGCTTTACTAAGTCATCGCGATGGAG
CAAAAGTACATTTAGGTACACGGCCTACAGAAAAACAGTATGAAACTCTCGAAAATCAATTAGCCTTTTT
ATGCCAACAAGGTTTTTCACTAGAGAATGCATTATATGCACTCAGCGCTGTGGGGCATTTTACTTTAGGT
TGCGTATTGGAAGATCAAGAGCATCAAGTCGCTAAAGAAGAAAGGGAAACACCTACTACTGATAGTATGC
CGCCATTATTACGACAAGCTATCGAATTATTTGATCACCAAGGTGCAGAGCCAGCCTTCTTATTCGGCCT
TGAATTGATCATATGCGGATTAGAAAAACAACTTAAATGTGAAAGTGGGTCCGCGTACAGCGGCTCCCGG
GAGTTCTAGGGATCTGCCCCTCTCCCTCCCCCCCCCCTAACGTTACTGGCCGAAGCCGCTTGGAATAAGG
CCGGTGTGCGTTTGTCTATATGTTATTTTCCACCATATTGCCGTCTTTTGGCAATGTGAGGGCCCGGAAA
CCTGGCCCTGTCTTCTTGACGAGCATTCCTAGGGGTCTTTCCCCTCTCGCCAAAGGAATGCAAGGTCTGT
TGAATGTCGTGAAGGAAGCAGTTCCTCTGGAAGCTTCTTGAAGACAAACAACGTCTGTAGCGACCCTTTG
CAGGCAGCGGAACCCCCCACCTGGCGACAGGTGCCTCTGCGGCCAAAAGCCACGTGTATAAGATACACCT
GCAAAGGCGGCACAACCCCAGTGCCACGTTGTGAGTTGGATAGTTGTGGAAAGAGTCAAATGGCTCTCCT
CAAGCGTATTCAACAAGGGGCTGAAGGATGCCCAGAAGGTACCCCATTGTATGGGATCTGATCTGGGGCC
TCGGTGCACATGCTTTACATGTGTTTAGTCGAGGTTAAAAAAACGTCTAGGCCCCCCGAACCACGGGGAC
GTGGTTTTCCTTTGAAAAACACGATGATAAGGATCCATGATTGAACAAGATGGATTGCACGCAGGTTCTC
CGGCCGCTTGGGTGGAGAGGCTATTCGGCTATGACTGGGCACAACAGACAATCGGCTGCTCTGATGCCGC
CGTGTTCCGGCTGTCAGCGCAGGGGCGCCCGGTTCTTTTTGTCAAGACCGACCTGTCCGGTGCCCTGAAT
GAACTGCAGGACGAGGCAGCGCGGCTATCGTGGCTGGCCACGACGGGCGTTCCTTGCGCAGCTGTGCTCG
ACGTTGTCACTGAAGCGGGAAGGGACTGGCTGCTATTGGGCGAAGTGCCGGGGCAGGATCTCCTGTCATC
TCACCTTGCTCCTGCCGAGAAAGTATCCATCATGGCTGATGCAATGCGGCGGCTGCATACGCTTGATCCG
GCTACCTGCCCATTCGACCACCAAGCGAAACATCGCATCGAGCGAGCACGTACTCGGATGGAAGCCGGTC
TTGTCGATCAGGATGATCTGGACGAAGAGCATCAGGGGCTCGCGCCAGCCGAACTGTTCGCCAGGCTCAA
GGCGCGCATGCCCGACGGCGAGGATCTCGTCGTGACCCATGGCGATGCCTGCTTGCCGAATATCATGGTG
GAAAATGGCCGCTTTTCTGGATTCATCGACTGTGGCCGGCTGGGTGTGGCGGACCGCTATCAGGACATAG
CGTTGGCTACCCGTGATATTGCTGAAGAGCTTGGCGGCGAATGGGCTGACCGCTTCCTCGTGCTTTACGG
TATCGCCGCTCCCGATTCGCAGCGCATCGCCTTCTATCGCCTTCTTGACGAGTTCTTCTGAGGTACCTTT
TTTAAGGGTGGGCGCGCCGACCCAGCTTTCTTGTACAAAGTTGGCATTATAAGAAAGCATTGCTTATCAA
TTTGTTGCAACGAACAGGTCACTATCAGTCAAAATAAAATCATTATTTGCCATCCAGCTGATATCCGCCC
GCCCCACGACCCGCAGCGCCCGACCGAAAGGAGCGCACGACCCCATGCATCGGTACCTTTAAGACCAATG
ACTTACAAGGCAGCTGTAGATCTTAGCCACTTTTTAAAAGAAAAGGGGGGACTGGAAGGGCTAATTCACT
CCCAACGAAGACAAGATCTGCTTTTTGCTTGTACTGGGTCTCTCTGGTTAGACCAGATCTGAGCCTGGGA
GCTCTCTGGCTAACTAGGGAACCCACTGCTTAAGCCTCAATAAAGCTTGCCTTGAGTGCTTCAAGTAGTG
TGTGCCCGTCTGTTGTGTGACTCTGGTAACTAGAGATCCCTCAGACCCTTTTAGTCAGTGTGGAAAATCT
CTAGCAGTAGTAGTTCATGTCATCTTATTATTCAGTATTTATAACTTGCAAAGAAATGAATATCAGAGAG
TGAGAGGAACTTGTTTATTGCAGCTTATAATGGTTACAAATAAAGCAATAGCATCACAAATTTCACAAAT
AAAGCATTTTTTTCACTGCATTCTAGTTGTGGTTTGTCCAAACTCATCAATGTATCTTATCATGTCTGGC
TCTAGCTATCCCGCCCCTAACTCCGCCCATCCCGCCCCTAACTCCGCCCAGTTCCGCCCATTCTCCGCCC
CATGGCTGACTAATTTTTTTTATTTATGCAGAGGCCGAGGCCGCCTCGGCCTCTGAGCTATTCCAGAAGT
AGTGAGGAGGCTTTTTTGGAGGCCTAGGGACGTACCCAATTCGCCCTATAGTGAGTCGTATTACGCGCGC
TCACTGGCCGTCGTTTTACAACGTCGTGACTGGGAAAACCCTGGCGTTACCCAACTTAATCGCCTTGCAG
CACATCCCCCTTTCGCCAGCTGGCGTAATAGCGAAGAGGCCCGCACCGATCGCCCTTCCCAACAGTTGCG
CAGCCTGAATGGCGAATGGG
[124 nt withheld, positions 6951-7074]
C
[91 nt withheld, positions 7076-7166]
A
[49 nt withheld, positions 7168-7216]
CCTTTGACGTTGGAGTCCACGTTCTTT
[37 nt withheld, positions 7244-7280]
ACCCTATCTCGGTCTATTCTTTTGATTTATAAGGGATTTTGCCGATTTCGGCCTATTGGTTAAAAAATGA
GCTGATTTAACAAAAATTTAACGCGAATTTTAACAAAATATTAACGCTTACAATTTAGGTGGCACTTTTC
GGGGAAATGTGCGCGGAACCCCTATTTGTTTATTTTTCTAAATACATTCAAATATGTATCCGCTCATGAG
ACAATAACCCTGATAAATGCTTCAATAATATTGAAAAAGGAAGAGTATGAGTATTCAACATTTCCGTGTC
GCCCTTATTCCCTTTTTTGCGGCATTTTGCCTTCCTGTTTTTGCTCACCCAGAAACGCTGGTGAAAGTAA
AAGATGCTGAAGATCAGTTGGGTGCACGAGTGGGTTACATCGAACTGGATCTCAACAGCGGTAAGATCCT
TGAGAGTTTTCGCCCCGAAGAACGTTTTCCAATGATGAGCACTTTTAAAGTTCTGCTATGTGGCGCGGTA
TTATCCCGTATTGACGCCGGGCAAGAGCAACTCGGTCGCCGCATACACTATTCTCAGAATGACTTGGTTG
AGTACTCACCAGTCACAGAAAAGCATCTTACGGATGGCATGACAGTAAGAGAATTATGCAGTGCTGCCAT
AACCATGAGTGATAACACTGCGGCCAACTTACTTCTGACAACGATCGGAGGACCGAAGGAGCTAACCGCT
TTTTTGCACAACATGGGGGATCATGTAACTCGCCTTGATCGTTGGGAACCGGAGCTGAATGAAGCCATAC
CAAACGACGAGCGTGACACCACGATGCCTGTAGCAATGGCAACAACGTTGCGCAAACTATTAACTGGCGA
ACTACTTACTCTAGCTTCCCGGCAACAATTAATAGACTGGATGGAGGCGGATAAAGTTGCAGGACCACTT
CTGCGCTCGGCCCTTCCGGCTGGCTGGTTTATTGCTGATAAATCTGGAGCCGGTGAGCGTGGGTCTCGCG
GTATCATTGCAGCACTGGGGCCAGATGGTAAGCCCTCCCGTATCGTAGTTATCTACACGACGGGGAGTCA
GGCAACTATGGATGAACGAAATAGACAGATCGCTGAGATAGGTGCCTCACTGATTAAGCATTGGTAACTG
TCAGACCAAGTTTACTCATATATACTTTAGATTGATTTAAAACTTCATTTTTAATTTAAAAGGATCTAGG
TGAAGATCCTTTTTGATAATCTCATGACCAAAATCCCTTAACGTGAGTTTTCGTTCCACTGAGCGTCAGA
CCCCGTAGAAAAGATCAAAGGATCTTCTTGAGATCCTTTTTTTCTGCGCGTAATCTGCTGCTTGCAAACA
AAAAAACCACCGCTACCAGCGGTGGTTTGTTTGCCGGATCAAGAGCTACCAACTCTTTTTCCGAAGGTAA
CTGGCTTCAGCAGAGCGCAGATACCAAATACTGTTCTTCTAGTGTAGCCGTAGTTAGGCCACCACTTCAA
GAACTCTGTAGCACCGCCTACATACCTCGCTCTGCTAATCCTGTTACCAGTGGCTGCTGCCAGTGGCGAT
AAGTCGTGTCTTACCGGGTTGGACTCAAGACGATAGTTACCGGATAAGGCGCAGCGGTCGGGCTGAACGG
GGGGTTCGTGCACACAGCCCAGCTTGGAGCGAACGACCTACACCGAACTGAGATACCTACAGCGTGAGCT
ATGAGAAAGCGCCACGCTTCCCGAAGGGAGAAAGGCGGACAGGTATCCGGTAAGCGGCAGGGTCGGAACA
GGAGAGCGCACGAGGGAGCTTCCAGGGGGAAACGCCTGGTATCTTTATAGTCCTGTCGGGTTTCGCCACC
TCTGACTTGAGCGTCGATTTTTGTGATGCTCGTCAGGGGGGC
